>Addgene plasmid #170615 | p663-UBC-miniTurbo-V5-TESK2_IDG-K | addgene full sequence | sequence record 336008 | Addgene NGS Result
GGCGAGGCGCACCGTGGGCTTGTACTCGGTCATGGTAAGCTTGGGCTGCAGGTCGAAAGGCCCGGAGATG
AGGAAGAGGAGAACAGCGCGGCAGACGTGCGCTTTTGAAGCGTGCAGAATGCCGGGCCTCCGGAGGACCT
TCGGGCGCCCGCCCCGCCCCTGAGCCCGCCCCTGAGCCCGCCCCCGGACCCACCCCTTCCCAGCCTCTGA
GCCCAGAAAGCGAAGGAGCAAAGCTGCTATTGGCCGCTGCCCCAAAGGCCTACCCGCTTCCATTGCTCAG
CGGTGCTGTCCATCTGCACGAGACTAGTGAGACGTGCTACTTCCATTTGTCACGTCCTGCACGACGCGAG
CTGCGGGGCGGGGGGGAACTTCCTGACTAGGGGAGGAGTAGAAGGTGGCGCGAAGGGGCCACCAAAGAAC
GGAGCCGGTTGGCGCCTACCGGTGGATGTGGAATGTGTGCGAGGCCAGAGGCCACTTGTGTAGCGCCAAG
TGCCCAGCGGGGCTGCTAAAGCGCATGCTCCAGACTGCCTTGGGAAAAGCGCCTCCCCTACCCGGTAGAA
TTCCAGGCGGGGAGGCGGCCCAAAGGGAGATCCGACTCGTCTGAGGGCGAAGGCGAAGACGCGGAAGAGG
CCGCAGAGCCGGCAGCAGGCCGCGGGAAGGAAGGTCCGCTGGATTGAGGGCCGAAGGGACGTAGCAGAAG
GACGTCCCGCGCAGAATCCAGGTGGCAACACAGGCGAGCAGCCATGGAAAGGACGTCAGCTTCCCCGACA
ACACCACGGAATTGTCAGTGCCCAACAGCCGAGCCCCTGTCCAGCAGCGGGCAAGGCAGGCGGCGATGAG
TTCCGCCGTGGCAATAGGGAGGGGGAAAGCGAAAGTCCCGGAAAGGAGCTGACAGGTGGTGGCAATGCCC
CAACCAGTGGGGGTTGCGTCAGCAAACACAGTGCACACCACGCCACGTTGCCTGACAACGGGCCACAACT
CCTCATAAAGAGACAGCAACCAGGATTTATACAAGGAGGAGAAAATGAAAGCCATACGGGAAGCAATAGC
ATGATACAAAGGCATTAAAGCAGCGTATCCACATAGCGTAAAAGGAGCAACATAGTTAAGAATACCAGTC
AATCTTTCACAAATTTTGTAATCCAGAGGTTGATTGTCGAGCGGCCGCCACTGTGCTGGATATCACCACT
TTGTACAAGAAAGCTGGGTGGATTCACCCATCCTGCTTTCCCTGGGTTTGCAGGCCTATGCCTGAGGTGG
AGAAGGTGGCTGGAGTTGAGCCTGCTGGCCTTTCTTCTACCTCCATCTCCTCAGAAGCACCCGCAGGGCA
TGGACTGGTCCCCTGGGGCCTGGACCCAAAACCATTTTCTTCCTGGAGAATGGAGCAGTCCATAGCCTCA
TGGGCTTGAGCAGCTGGTAGGGCAGATGCCCGGAATGGTGGGATCTCTTTAACTCTGTACTTGAGACTAC
TTAGGCGTGGTGGGGGCCCATCAGATAGCGATTCTTCCCGGCCCACAAATGGACAAGCCTCTTGATGCAA
GAACTCAGGCGAACCAGGCAAGGAACACCACCGGCGAATAGGTGGGGCCAGGGGCTCCTGCCAGTCAGCC
AGGGGCATAGTTCCGGGCCCTGGTGCATCCAGGTCAAATACCAGAGAGATGACAGACTTGCTGGGCAGGT
CAAAAAACTTGATCTTGCCCCCCATGAGGTCCTGGCGAGCACTAAAAGGGTTGACTTTGGGGGTGCGGGC
AGCACCATCTCGTGGCCGGTAGTATGGGTCCAAGACACTCACTGTACGTGGGGGCTTACGGGAAAAGATA
TCTGACTGGCTTCGAGACAGCCAGATGGTACGTCTTGGGCATGGTGACTTGTGGGGGATCTTGTCATCCA
GTGAGCTTAGTCGCTTCACCCCAGGTGCTTTCTCCAAGAGTCCCCTGGCTGTGGGCTGCAGCTTCCTATC
CCTCTCCTGCTCTTCTTCCTGTAGGCGGCTCAGAATTTCCTCCAGGGTCTTCCCAATCTCCACAAAAGAT
GGGCGCAGTTTGGGATCCATCTCTGTGCGGGGAAGATAGTCCGGATCGGCCTGGATGCGGGCGATGATCT
CGCAGAGGATGATACCATAAGAGAACACATCTGCCTTTTCATTATAGGGCTCATCTCGGAGAACCTCAGG
TGCCATCCAGAATGGGGAACCCACCACGGCCAGCTTCTCACTCCCCATGCTGACATCGGGGATCTTCTCA
GCCAGGCCAAAGTCAGCTACCACTGCAGAGTAACCATTCTCATCCCTCTTTATCAGGCAGTTCTTAGATG
TGAGGTCCCGATGAAAAATGCCTTTGAAGTGAAGGTAGCTGAGGCCCACTGCTATGTCATAGGCCAGTTT
TACCCTCACAGTCCAAGGCAAATGCAGGTTACTGTCTAGCAACTGTTCCAGGTTCCCGGAGTTGATATAC
TCTGTAAGTGCATGCAATTGTCCTTGATGAACACATACACCCATGAACCTAAGGATGTTGGGATGGGAGA
GTCTATTCATGAGCTGTACTTCTTTCAGCATGTTTGCCCGGTTACTGCTCAATGTGTTCATCTTAAGAGC
CATCACCTGACCAGAAGCTCGGTGTCGTACCTTGAACACTTCAGAAAAGAAGCCAGACCCTATTTTTTCA
CAGGTGAAATCATCCAAACGCGTCAGTCTGGAAAAGGCACTTATAAGAGCTCGATACGAAGATGGCCAAA
CTCTTCCCACCTGGCTCACATTTCCTTCTCCTCCACCACCTCCTTCAAACTCTTCAAGACGCTCCACACG
TGGAGGAAATCCTGCAATTGAATTCCGTTTGCTCCGATCCATGGTGGAGCCTGCTTTTTTGTACAAACTT
GTGGTGCTGTCCAGGCCCAGCAGGGGGTTGGGGATGGGCTTGCCGCTAGCCTTTTCGGCAGACCGCAGAC
TGATTTCTCCGCCCATCCAGGGTTTGATAACTCCGTCCTGTTCCAGCAGCAGGGCTCCCTGTTTATCAAT
CCCCCGGCTAATCCCGAAAATCTCTTTGTCCCCAATGATCAGCTTCACGGGTCTATTGATGAAGTTATCC
AGCTTCTCCCACCGTGACAGATATGGAGCCAGGCCTTCCTGCTCGAACAGTTCCAGGGCTGCCCGCAGCT
CTCGGATCAGCATAGCGGCCAGAGTATTCCTGTCCAGGTTAATCCCTGCTTCCTGCAGTGTGATCCAGCC
CTGATTGACCACGCTTTCCTCCACGCGCCTCATAGCCACGTTAATCCCGGCGCCAATGACGATCTGTGCA
GCATCGCCTGTTATTCCGGCCAGCTCCACCAGGATGCCTGCCAGCTTTCTATCCTGCAGATACAGGTCAT
TGGGCCATTTGACTCGCACCTTGTCTGCTCCCAGCTTTCGCAGCGCTTCTGCCATGACAATTCCGATGAC
CGGGCCCAGGCCGATTGCTGCTGGTCCCCGCTTCAGGCGCCAAAACATACTCAGGTACAGGTTAGCTCCA
AAAGGAGAGAACCATTTCCTCCCTCTGCTTCCTCTCCCTGCCTGCTGATATTCTGCAATGCAAGCATCCC
CACTCTTCAGCTCGCCGATTCGATCCAGCAGGTACTGATTGGTGGAGTCGACCACAGGCAGGACTGCCAC
GCTCCCGCCGTCCAGCTGTCCCAGAATCTGTTTAGCGTTCAGCAGCGGGATTCCCATGGTGGCCCACTTT
GTATACAAAAGTTGGCCGTCTAACAAAAAAGCCAAAAACGGCCAGAATTTAGCGGACAATTTACTAGTCT
AACACTGAAAATTACATATTGACCCAAATGATTACATTTCAAAAGGTGCCTAAAAAACTTCACAAAACAC
ACTCGCCAACCCCGAGCGCATAGTTCAAAACCGGAGCTTCAGCTACTTAAGAAGATAGGTACATAAAACC
GACCAAAGAAACTGACGCCTCACTTATCCCTCCCCTCACCAGAGGTCCGGCGCCTGTCGATTCAGGAGAG
CCTACCCTAGGCCCGAACCCTGCGTCCTGCGACGGAGAAAAGCCTACCGCACACCTACCGGCAGGTGGCC
CCACCCTGCATTATAAGCCAACAGAACGGGTGACGTCACGACACGACGAGGGCGCGCGCTCCCAAAGGTA
CGGGTGCACTGCCCAACGGCACCGCCATAACTGCCGCCCCCGCAACAGACGACAAACCGAGTTCTCCAGT
CAGTGACAAACTTCACGTCAGGGTCCCCAGATGGTGCCCCAGCCCATCTCACCCGAATAAGAGCTTTCCC
GCATTAGCGAAGGCCTCAAGACCTTGGGTTCTTGCCGCCCACCATGCCCCCCACCTTGTTTCAACGACCT
CACAGCCCGCCTCACAAGCGTCTTCCATTCAAGACTCGGGAACAGCCGCCATTTTGCTGCGCTCCCCCCA
ACCCCCAGTTCAGGGCAACCTTGCTCGCGGACCCAGACTACAGCCCTTGGCGGTCTCTCCACACGCTTCC
GTCCCACCGAGCGGCCCGGCGGCCACGAAAGCCCCGGCCAGCCCAGCAGCCCGCTACTCACCAAGTGACG
ATCACAGCGATCCACAAACAAGAACCGCGACCCAAATCCCGGCTGCGACGGAACTAGCTGTGCCACACCC
GGCGCGTCCTTATATAATCATCGGCGTTCACCGCCCCACGGAGATCCCTCCGCAGAATCGCCGAGAAGGG
ACTACTTTTCCTCGCCTGTTCCGCTCTCTGGAAAGAAAACCAGTGCCCTAGAGTCACCCAAGTCCCGTCC
TAAAATGTCCTTCTGCTGATACTGGGGTTCTAAGGCCGAGTCTTATGAGCAGCGGGCCGCTGTCCTGAGC
GTCCGGGCGGAAGGATCAGGACGCTCGCTGCGCCCTTCGTCTGACGTGGCAGCGCTCGCCGTGAGGAGGG
GGGCGCCCGCGGGAGGCGCCAAAACCCGGCGCGGAGGCCAACTTTTCTATACAAAGTTGTGATATCTGCA
GAATTCCACCACACTGGACGATAAAATTTTGAATTTTGTAATTTGTTTTTGTAATTCTTTAGTTTGTATG
TCTGTTGCTATTATGTCTACTATTCTTTCCCCTGCACTGTACCCCCCAATCCCCCCTTTTCTTTTAAAAG
TTAACCGATACCGTCGAGATCCGTTCACTAATCGAATGGATCTGTCTCTGTCTCTCTCTCCACCTTCTTC
TTCTATTCCTTCGGGCCTGTCGGGTCCCCTCGGGGTTGGGAGGTGGGTCTGAAACGATAATGGTGAATAT
CCCTGCCTAACTCTATTCACTATAGAAAGTACAGCAAAAACTATTCTTAAACCTACCAAGCCTCCTACTA
TCATTATGAATAATTTTATATACCACAGCCAATTTGTTATGTTAAACCAATTCCACAAACTTGCCCATTT
ATCTAATTCCAATAATTCTTGTTCATTCTTTTCTTGCTGGTTTTGCGATTCTTCAATTAAGGAGTGTATT
AAGCTTGTGTAATTGTTAATTTCTCTGTCCCACTCCATCCAGGTCGTGTGATTCCAAATCTGTTCCAGAG
ATTTATTACTCCAACTAGCATTCCAAGGCACAGCAGTGGTGCAAATGAGTTTTCCAGAGCAACCCCAAAT
CCCCAGGAGCTGTTGATCCTTTAGGTATCTTTCCACAGCCAGGATTCTTGCCTGGAGCTGCTTGATGCCC
CAGACTGTGAGTTGCAACAGATGCTGTTGCGCCTCAATAGCCCTCAGCAAATTGTTCTGCTGCTGCACTA
TACCAGACAATAATTGTCTGGCCTGTACCGTCAGCGTCATTGACGCTGCGCCCATAGTGCTTCCTGCTGC
TCCCAAGAACCCAAGGAACAAAGCTCCTATTCCCACTGCTCTTTTTTCTCTCTGCACCACTCTTCTCTTT
GCCTTGGTGGGTGCTACTCCTAATGGTTCAATTTTTACTACTTTATATTTATATAATTCACTTCTCCAAT
TGTCCCTCATATCTCCTCCTCCAGGTCTGAAGATCAGCGGCCGCTTGCTGTGCGGTGGTCTTACTTTTGT
TTTGCTCTTCCTCTATCTTGTCTAAAGCTTCCTTGGTGTCTTTTATCTCTATCCTTTGATGCACACAATA
GAGGGTTGCTACTGTATTATATAATGATCTAAGTTCTTCTGATCCTGTCTGAAGGGATGGTTGTAGCTGT
CCCAGTATTTGTCTACAGCCTTCTGATGTTTCTAACAGGCCAGGATTAACTGCGAATCGTTCTAGCTCCC
TGCTTGCCCATACTATATGTTTTAATTTATATTTTTTCTTTCCCCCTGGCCTTAACCGAATTTTTTCCCA
TCGCGATCTAATTCTCCCCCGCTTAATACTGACGCTCTCGCACCCATCTCTCTCCTTCTAGCCTCCGCTA
GTCAAAATTTTTGGCGTACTCACCAGTCGCCGCCCCTCGCCTCTTGCCGTGCGCGCTTCAGCAAGCCGAG
TCCTGCGTCGAGAGAGCTCCTCTGGTTTCCCTTTCGCTTTCAAGTCCCTGTTCGGGCGCCACTGCTAGAG
ATTTTCCACACTGACTAAAAGGGTCTGAGGGATCTCTAGTTACCAGAGTCACACAACAGACGGGCACACA
CTACTTGAAGCACTCAAGGCAAGCTTTATTGAGGCTTAAGCAGTGGGTTCCCTAGTTAGCCAGAGAGCTC
CCAGGCTCAGATCTGGTCTAACCAGAGAGACCCGTTTATGTATCGAGCTAGGCACTTAAATACAATATCT
CTGCAATGCGGCAATTCAGTGGTTCGTCCAATCCATGTCAGACCCGTCTGTTGCCTTCCTAATAAGGCAC
GATCGTACCACCTTACTTCCACCAATCGGCATGCACGGTGCTTTTTCTCTCCTTGTAAGGCATGTTGCTA
ACTCATCGTTACCATGTTGCAAGACTACAAGAGTATTGCATAAGACTACATTAAGCTTGCAGCTCCAGCT
TTTGTTCCCTTTAGTGAGGGTTAATTGCGCGCTTGGCGTAATCATGGTCATAGCTGTTTCCTGTGTGAAA
TTGTTATCCGCTCACAATTCCACACAACATACGAGCCGGAAGCATAAAGTGTAAAGCCTGGGGTGCCTAA
TGAGTGAGCTAACTCACATTAATTGCGTTGCGCTCACTGCCCGCTTTCCAGTCGGGAAACCTGTCGTGCC
AGCTGCATTAATGAATCGGCCAACGCGCGGGGAGAGGCGGTTTGCGTATTGGGCGCTCTTCCGCTTCCTC
GCTCACTGACTCGCTGCGCTCGGTCGTTCGGCTGCGGCGAGCGGTATCAGCTCACTCAAAGGCGGTAATA
CGGTTATCCACAGAATCAGGGGATAACGCAGGAAAGAACATGTGAGCAAAAGGCCAGCAAAAGGCCAGGA
ACCGTAAAAAGGCCGCGTTGCTGGCGTTTTTCCATAGGCTCCGCCCCCCTGACGAGCATCACAAAAATCG
ACGCTCAAGTCAGAGGTGGCGAAACCCGACAGGACTATAAAGATACCAGGCGTTTCCCCCTGGAAGCTCC
CTCGTGCGCTCTCCTGTTCCGACCCTGCCGCTTACCGGATACCTGTCCGCCTTTCTCCCTTCGGGAAGCG
TGGCGCTTTCTCATAGCTCACGCTGTAGGTATCTCAGTTCGGTGTAGGTCGTTCGCTCCAAGCTGGGCTG
TGTGCACGAACCCCCCGTTCAGCCCGACCGCTGCGCCTTATCCGGTAACTATCGTCTTGAGTCCAACCCG
GTAAGACACGACTTATCGCCACTGGCAGCAGCCACTGGTAACAGGATTAGCAGAGCGAGGTATGTAGGCG
GTGCTACAGAGTTCTTGAAGTGGTGGCCTAACTACGGCTACACTAGAAGAACAGTATTTGGTATCTGCGC
TCTGCTGAAGCCAGTTACCTTCGGAAAAAGAGTTGGTAGCTCTTGATCCGGCAAACAAACCACCGCTGGT
AGCGGTGGTTTTTTTGTTTGCAAGCAGCAGATTACGCGCAGAAAAAAAGGATCTCAAGAAGATCCTTTGA
TCTTTTCTACGGGGTCTGACGCTCAGTGGAACGAAAACTCACGTTAAGGGATTTTGGTCATGAGATTATC
AAAAAGGATCTTCACCTAGATCCTTTTAAATTAAAAATGAAGTTTTAAATCAATCTAAAGTATATATGAG
TAAACTTGGTCTGACAGTTACCAATGCTTAATCAGTGAGGCACCTATCTCAGCGATCTGTCTATTTCGTT
CATCCATAGTTGCCTGACTCCCCGTCGTGTAGATAACTACGATACGGGAGGGCTTACCATCTGGCCCCAG
TGCTGCAATGATACCGCGAGACCCACGCTCACCGGCTCCAGATTTATCAGCAATAAACCAGCCAGCCGGA
AGGGCCGAGCGCAGAAGTGGTCCTGCAACTTTATCCGCCTCCATCCAGTCTATTAATTGTTGCCGGGAAG
CTAGAGTAAGTAGTTCGCCAGTTAATAGTTTGCGCAACGTTGTTGCCATTGCTACAGGCATCGTGGTGTC
ACGCTCGTCGTTTGGTATGGCTTCATTCAGCTCCGGTTCCCAACGATCAAGGCGAGTTACATGATCCCCC
ATGTTGTGCAAAAAAGCGGTTAGCTCCTTCGGTCCTCCGATCGTTGTCAGAAGTAAGTTGGCCGCAGTGT
TATCACTCATGGTTATGGCAGCACTGCATAATTCTCTTACTGTCATGCCATCCGTAAGATGCTTTTCTGT
GACTGGTGAGTACTCAACCAAGTCATTCTGAGAATAGTGTATGCGGCGACCGAGTTGCTCTTGCCCGGCG
TCAATACGGGATAATACCGCGCCACATAGCAGAACTTTAAAAGTGCTCATCATTGGAAAACGTTCTTCGG
GGCGAAAACTCTCAAGGATCTTACCGCTGTTGAGATCCAGTTCGATGTAACCCACTCGTGCACCCAACTG
ATCTTCAGCATCTTTTACTTTCACCAGCGTTTCTGGGTGAGCAAAAACAGGAAGGCAAAATGCCGCAAAA
AAGGGAATAAGGGCGACACGGAAATGTTGAATACTCATACTCTTCCTTTTTCAATATTATTGAAGCATTT
ATCAGGGTTATTGTCTCATGAGCGGATACATATTTGAATGTATTTAGAAAAATAAACAAATAGGGGTTCC
GCGCACATTTCCCCGAAAAGTGCCACCTAAATTGTAAGCGTTAATATTTTGTTAAAATTCGCGTTAAATT
TTTGTTAAATCAGCTCATTTTTTAACCAATAGGCCGAAATCGGCAAAATCCCTTATAAATCAAAAGAATA
GACCGAGATAGGGT
[37 nt withheld, positions 9255-9291]
AAAGAACGTGGACTCCAACGTCAAAGG
[49 nt withheld, positions 9319-9367]
T
[91 nt withheld, positions 9369-9459]
G
[124 nt withheld, positions 9461-9584]
CCCATTCGCCATTCAGGCTGCGCAACTGTTGGGAAGGGCGATCGGTGCGGGCCTCTTCGCTATTACGCCA
GCTGGCGAAAGGGGGATGTGCTGCAAGGCGATTAAGTTGGGTAACGCCAGGGTTTTCCCAGTCACGACGT
TGTAAAACGACGGCCAGTGAGCGCGCGTAATACGACTCACTATAGGGCGAATTGGGTACGTCCCTAGGCC
TCCAAAAAAGCCTCCTCACTACTTCTGGAATAGCTCAGAGGCCGAGGCGGCCTCGGCCTCTGCATAAATA
AAAAAAATTAGTCAGCCATGGGGCGGAGAATGGGCGGAACTGGGCGGAGTTAGGGGCGGGATGGGCGGAG
TTAGGGGCGGGATAGCTAGAGCCAGACATGATAAGATACATTGATGAGTTTGGACAAACCACAACTAGAA
TGCAGTGAAAAAAATGCTTTATTTGTGAAATTTGTGATGCTATTGCTTTATTTGTAACCATTATAAGCTG
CAATAAACAAGTTCCTCTCACTCTCTGATATTCATTTCTTTGCAAGTTATAAATACTGAATAATAAGATG
ACATGAACTACTACTGCTAGAGATTTTCCACACTGACTAAAAGGGTCTGAGGGATCTCTAGTTACCAGAG
TCACACAACAGACGGGCACACACTACTTGAAGCACTCAAGGCAAGCTTTATTGAGGCTTAAGCAGTGGGT
TCCCTAGTTAGCCAGAGAGCTCCCAGGCTCAGATCTGGTCTAACCAGAGAGACCCAGTACAAGCAAAAAG
CAGATCTTGTCTTCGTTGGGAGTGAGCTAGCCCTTCCAGTCCCCCCTTTTCTTTTAAAAAGTGGCTAAGA
TCTACAGCTGCCTTGTAAGTCATTGGTCTTAAAGGTACCGGGCCCTCGAGATGCATGGGGTCGTGCGCTC
CTTTCGGTCGGGCGCTGCGGGTCGTGGGGCGGGCGTCAGGCACCGGGCTTGCGGGTCATGCACCAGGTGC
GCGGTCCTTCGGGCACCTCGACGTCGGCGGTGACGGTGAAGCCGAGCCGCTCGTAGAAGGGGAGGTTGCG
GGGCGCGGAGGTCTCCAGGAAGGCGGGCACCCCGGCGCGCTCGGCCGCCTCCACTCCGGGGAGCACGACG
GCGCTGCCCAGACCCTTGCCCTGGTGGTCGGGCGAGACGCCGACGGTGGCCAGGAACCACGCGGGCTCCT
TGGGCCGGTGCGGCGCCAGGAGGCCTTCCATCTGTTGCTGCGCGGCCAGCCGGGAACCGCTCAACTCGGC
CATGCGCGGGCCGATCTCGGCGAACACCGCCCCCGCTTCGACGCTCTCCGGCGTGGTCCAGACCGCCACC
GCGGCGCCGTCGTCCGCGACCCACACCTTGCCGATGTCGAGCCCGACGCGCGTGAGGAAGAGTTCTTGCA
GCTCGGTGACCCGCTCGATGTGGCGGTCCGGATCGACGGTGTGGCGCGTGGCGGGGTAGTCGGCGAACGC
GGCGGCGAGGGTGCGTACGGCCCTGGGGACGTCGTCGCGGGT
Features (pLannotate 1.2.2; 32 found; start..end, strand, type, name):
     54..553     -  promoter       PGK promoter: mouse phosphoglycerate kinase 1 promoter
    567..1155    -  misc_feature   WPRE: woodchuck hepatitis virus posttranscriptional regulatory element
   1185..1209    +  protein_bind   attB2: mutant version of attB; recombination site for the Gateway® BP reaction BP Clonase™
   1217..2842    -  CDS            TESK2 (fragment): TESK2_HUMAN - Experimental evidence at protein level: Swiss-Prot protein existence level 1. Dual specificity protein kinase activity catalyzing autophosphorylation and phosphorylation of exogenous substrates on both serine/threonine and tyrosine residues. Phosphorylates cofilin at 'Ser- 3'. May play an important role in spermatogenesis. From Homo sapiens (Human).
   2848..2872    -  protein_bind   attB1: mutant version of attB; recombination site for the Gateway® BP reaction BP Clonase™
   2921..3691    -  CDS            miniTurbo: N-terminally truncated mutant of the E. coli biotin ligase BioID engineered for improved catalytic efficiency (Branon et al., 2018)
   3706..3724    +  protein_bind   attB5 (fragment): mutant version of attB; core recombination site for the Gateway® BP reaction BP Clonase™
   3728..4939    -  promoter       UbC promoter: human ubiquitin C promoter
   4939..4959    -  protein_bind   attB4: mutant version of attB; core recombination site for the Gateway® BP reaction BP Clonase™
   4993..5109    -  misc_feature   cPPT/CTS: central polypurine tract and central termination sequence of HIV-1
   5128..5228    -  CDS            Rev (fragment): human immunodeficiency virus 1 (HIV-1) Rev protein; rev; enhances nuclear export of unspliced and incompletely spliced viral mRNAs
   5605..5838    -  misc_feature   RRE: The Rev response element (RRE) of HIV-1 allows for Rev-dependent mRNA export from the nucleus to the cytoplasm.
   5984..6347    -  CDS            HIV-1 gag (fragment): gag protein from human immunodeficiency virus 1; gag
   6331..6456    -  misc_feature   HIV-1 Ψ: packaging signal of human immunodeficiency virus type 1
   6503..6683    -  LTR            5' LTR (truncated): truncated 5' long terminal repeat (LTR) from HIV-1
   6684..6910    -  promoter       RSV promoter: Rous sarcoma virus enhancer/promoter
   6938..6956    -  promoter       T3 promoter: promoter for bacteriophage T3 RNA polymerase
   6999..7021    -  protein_bind   lac operator (fragment): The lac repressor binds to the lac operator to inhibit transcription in E. coli. This inhibition can be relieved by adding lactose or isopropyl-β-D-thiogalactopyranoside (IPTG). lac repressor encoded by lacI
   7025..7055    -  promoter       lac promoter: promoter for the E. coli lac operon
   7070..7091    -  protein_bind   CAP binding site: CAP binding activates transcription in the presence of cAMP. E. coli catabolite activator protein
   7104..7196    -  CDS            lacI (fragment): lac repressor; lacI; The lac repressor binds to the lac operator to inhibit transcription in E. coli. This inhibition can be relieved by adding lactose or isopropyl-β-D-thiogalactopyranoside (IPTG).
   7379..7967    -  rep_origin     ori: high-copy-number ColE1/pMB1/pBR322/pUC origin of replication
   8138..8998    -  CDS            AmpR: β-lactamase; bla; confers resistance to ampicillin, carbenicillin, and related antibiotics
   8999..9103    -  promoter       AmpR promoter: bla
   9156..9584    -  rep_origin     f1 ori (sequence partly withheld): f1 bacteriophage origin of replication; arrow indicates direction of (+) strand synthesis
   9589..9744    -  CDS            lacZα (fragment): LacZα fragment of β-galactosidase; lacZ fragment
   9752..9770    +  promoter       T7 promoter: promoter for bacteriophage T7 RNA polymerase
   9791..9926    -  rep_origin     SV40 ori: SV40 origin of replication
   9966..10087   -  polyA_signal   SV40 poly(A) signal: SV40 polyadenylation signal
  10159..10339   -  LTR            5' LTR (truncated): truncated 5' long terminal repeat (LTR) from HIV-1
  10325..10462   -  CDS            nef (fragment): NEF_HV1LA - Experimental evidence at protein level: Swiss-Prot protein existence level 1. Extracellular Nef protein targets CD4(+) T-lymphocytes for apoptosis by interacting with CXCR4 surface receptors. From Human immunodeficiency virus type 1 group M subtype B (isolate Lai) (HIV-1).
  10530..33      -  CDS            PuroR (across the origin): puromycin N-acetyltransferase; pac from Streptomyces alboniger; confers resistance to puromycin
