[The description below was written by a language model from this plasmid's Addgene catalogue record and pLannotate feature annotations shown in this document.]
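Description:
p663-UBC-miniTurbo-V5-TESK2_IDG-K is a lentiviral mammalian expression plasmid built on the pDest663 Gateway destination backbone, carrying human TESK2 fused at its N-terminus to the miniTurbo biotin ligase and a V5 epitope. The sequenced record is about 11.1 kb. In bacteria it is maintained through a ColE1/pUC-type origin and an ampicillin resistance gene (the catalogue nonetheless lists it as low copy), and an f1 origin is also present. The viral frame has the layout of a third-generation transfer vector: an RSV promoter drives a truncated HIV-1 5' LTR, followed by the Ψ packaging signal with a partial gag fragment, the RRE for Rev-dependent export of the genomic RNA, and the cPPT/CTS. A second truncated LTR, annotated downstream near a nef fragment and followed by an SV40 poly(A) signal and SV40 origin, closes the proviral unit.

The payload was assembled by multisite Gateway recombination, and the remaining attB4, attB5, attB1 and attB2 sites mark the junctions between the three pieces: the human ubiquitin C promoter, the miniTurbo tag module, and the TESK2 coding sequence. The V5 tag named in the catalogue is not separately annotated in the feature table, and TESK2 is annotated as a fragment of its reference protein entry. A WPRE follows the fusion to enhance transcript expression, and a mouse PGK promoter then drives puromycin N-acetyltransferase for selection of transduced cells. miniTurbo is an engineered, truncated E. coli biotin ligase that biotinylates nearby proteins, so stable expression of the fusion allows neighbours of TESK2 to be captured and identified by mass spectrometry. The plasmid was produced within a programme on understudied kinases to generate protein-proximity networks.
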