Addgene plasmid #170615: p663-UBC-miniTurbo-V5-TESK2_IDG-K
Purpose: Gateway destination clone of TESK2 (human) tagged with N-terminal miniTurbo-V5 for generating protein-proximity networks using proximity-dependent biotinylation proteomics
Depositing lab: Ben Major. Depositing organization: Washington University in Saint Louis.
Backbone
  Vector backbone: pDest663
  Backbone manufacturer: PEL
  Backbone size w/o insert (bp): 9019
  Vector type: Mammalian Expression, Lentiviral ; Gateway Destination
  Selectable markers: Puromycin
Growth in bacteria
  Bacterial resistance: Ampicillin, 100 μg/mL
  Growth temperature: 30°C
  Growth strain: NEB Stable
  Copy number: Low Copy
Gene/Insert
  Gene/Insert name: miniTurbo-V5-TESK2 (alt name: miniTurbo-V5)
  Species: H. sapiens (human)
  Entrez Gene: TESK2
  Promoter: Ubiquitin
  Tag / fusion protein: miniTurbo-V5 (N terminal on insert)
  Cloning method: Gateway Cloning
  Sequencing primers: 5′ TGAAGCTCCGGTTTTGAACT; 3′ AATAGACCCGTGAAGCTGATC
Terms and licenses: Academic/Nonprofit Terms; Industry Terms: Not Available to Industry
Depositor comments: These plasmids were generated as part of the Illuminating the Druggable Genome (IDG) program sponsored by the NIH Common Fund. The goal of this program is to identify, gather, and distribute information and resources for proteins that currently are not well-studied yet belong to commonly drug-targeted protein families: protein kinases, non-olfactory G-protein coupled receptors (GPCRs), and ion channels. The IDG program is designed to develop fundamental research tools for understudied proteins, elucidate their function, and disseminate the IDG-related resources and data to the greater scientific community. These lentiviral gateway destination plasmids were generated, as part of the Kinase-Data and Resource Generating Center (DRGC), using the single fragment or multisite gateway cloning technology. They were used for generating proteomics-based protein-interaction and protein-proximity networks that can be accessed through the kinase-DRGC website https://darkkinome.org/. Each plasmid has either an N- or C-terminal fusion protein (Flag/ V5/V5-miniTurbo/V5-TurboID/miniTurbo-V5/TurboID-V5) tagged understudied kinase driven under either a CMV or Ubiquitin (UBC) promoter. All inserts in the pENTR plasmids used to generate the deposited destination plasmids were end-sequenced and insert size validated prior to multi-site gateway cloning. The combined insert size of the single fragment or three fragment destination plasmids were confirmed by restriction digestion (BsrGI, and EcoRV for pDest667; BsrGI, EcoRV, and BstZ17I for pDest663; and BsrGI for pHAGE) and all plasmids were partially sequenced to ensure in-frame ORFs and fusion tags.
How to cite: p663-UBC-miniTurbo-V5-TESK2_IDG-K was a gift from Ben Major (Addgene plasmid # 170615 ; http://n2t.net/addgene:170615 ; RRID:Addgene_170615)
